Addgene plasmid #220839: pENN236_CRISPRcharm_Kv2
Purpose: CRISPRcharm Kv2 expression in mammalian cells
Depositing lab: Jonathan Weissman. Publication: Brainwide silencing of prion protein by AAV-mediated delivery of an engineered compact epigenetic editor. Neumann EN, Bertozzi TM, Wu E, Serack F, Harvey JW, Brauer PP, Pirtle CP, Coffey A, Howard M, Kamath N, Lenz K, Guzman K, Raymond MH, Khalil AS, Deverman BE, Minikel EV, Vallabh SM, Weissman JS. Science. 2024 Jun 28;384(6703):ado7082. doi: 10.1126/science.ado7082. Epub 2024 Jun 28. PubMed 38935715.
Backbone
  Vector backbone: CAG expression plasmid
  Backbone size w/o insert (bp): 4830
  Vector type: Mammalian Expression, CRISPR
Growth in bacteria
  Bacterial resistance: Ampicillin, 100 μg/mL
  Growth temperature: 37°C
  Growth strain: DH5alpha
  Copy number: High Copy
Gene/Insert
  Gene/Insert name: CRISPRcharm Kv2
  Species: H. sapiens (human); Apodemus sylvaticus
  Insert size (bp): 6207
  Mutation: N/A
  Promoter: CAG
  Tag / fusion protein: P2A-TagBFP (C terminal on backbone)
  Cloning method: Gibson Cloning
  Sequencing primers: 5′ TGCTGTCTCATCATTTTGGCAAAGAATTCTGCAG; 3′ ccaacacactattgcaatgaaaa
Terms and licenses: Academic/Nonprofit Terms; Industry Terms: Not Available to Industry
How to cite: pENN236_CRISPRcharm_Kv2 was a gift from Jonathan Weissman (Addgene plasmid # 220839 ; http://n2t.net/addgene:220839 ; RRID:Addgene_220839)
