[The description below was written by a language model from this plasmid's Addgene catalogue record and pLannotate feature annotations shown in this document.]
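Description:
pENN236_CRISPRcharm_Kv2 is a roughly 11 kb mammalian expression plasmid that produces the CRISPRcharm Kv2 epigenetic editor from a CAG promoter. It is built on a CAG expression backbone that is propagated in E. coli through a high-copy ColE1/pUC-type origin and selected with ampicillin via the β-lactamase gene. The backbone also retains an SV40 origin with an adjacent SV40 poly(A) signal, plus remnants of lac regulatory sequences that have no evident role in the payload. No mammalian selection marker is annotated, so the plasmid appears suited to transient transfection, with fluorescence used to identify expressing cells.

The expression unit consists of the CMV enhancer, chicken β-actin promoter and chimeric β-actin/β-globin intron, followed by a single long open reading frame of about 6.2 kb. This is terminated by rabbit β-globin 3′ sequence and its polyadenylation signal. The annotated coding segments run in order: a short histone H3 tail fragment, a fragment matching the human zinc-finger protein ZNF720 (likely its KRAB repressor domain, though the record does not say so), and a portion of Dnmt3l, the catalytically inactive cofactor that stimulates DNMT3A/B. These are followed by full-length Streptococcus pyogenes dCas9, whose N-terminal portion is annotated with the D10A mutation. The catalogue lists human and Apodemus sylvaticus as source species but does not say which part comes from which. The annotation tool matched the Dnmt3l segment to the mouse protein.

A C-terminal P2A-TagBFP co-expresses a blue fluorescent reporter as a separate polypeptide. No guide RNA cassette is annotated, so a guide would have to be supplied separately. The stated purpose is CRISPRcharm Kv2 expression in mammalian cells, and the associated work concerns compact epigenetic editors for silencing the prion protein gene.
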