Features (pLannotate 1.2.2; 23 found; start..end, strand, type, name):
      2..381     +  enhancer       CMV enhancer: human cytomegalovirus immediate early enhancer
    383..659     +  promoter       chicken β-actin promoter: No description available
    660..1676    +  intron         chimeric intron: chimera between introns from chicken β-actin and rabbit β-globin
   1725..1761    +  misc_feature   MCS (fragment): multiple cloning site
   1775..1867    +  CDS            H31_BOVIN (fragment): Experimental evidence at protein level: Swiss-Prot protein existence level 1. Core component of nucleosome. Nucleosomes wrap and compact DNA into chromatin, limiting DNA accessibility to the cellular machineries which require DNA as a template. Histones thereby play a central role in transcription regulation, DNA repair, DNA replication and chromosomal stability. DNA accessibility is regulated via a complex set of post-translational modifications of histones, also called histone code, and nucleosome remodeling. From Bos taurus (Bovine).
   1970..2149    +  CDS            ZNF720 (fragment): ZN720_HUMAN - Experimental evidence at protein level: Swiss-Prot protein existence level 1. From Homo sapiens (Human).
   2201..2836    +  CDS            Dnmt3l (fragment): DNM3L_MOUSE - Experimental evidence at protein level: Swiss-Prot protein existence level 1. Catalytically inactive regulatory factor of DNA methyltransferases that can either promote or inhibit DNA methylation depending on the context (PubMed:11719692, PubMed:15318244, PubMed:15671018, PubMed:24074865). Essential for the function of DNMT3A and DNMT3B: activates DNMT3A and DNMT3B by binding to their catalytic domain (PubMed:15671018). Acts by accelerating the binding of DNA and S-adenosyl-L-methionine (AdoMet) to the methyltransferases and dissociates from the complex after DNA binding to the m
   3101..4702    +  CDS            dCas9(N): N-terminal portion of catalytically inactive Streptococcus pyogenes dCas9 carrying the D10A mutation (Zetsche et al., 2015)
   4703..7197    +  CDS            Cas9(C) (fragment): C-terminal portion of Streptococcus pyogenes Cas9 (Zetsche et al., 2015)
   7280..7975    +  CDS            TagBFP: TagBFP is a basic (constitutively fluorescent) blue fluorescent protein published in 2008, derived from Entacmaea quadricolor. It is reported to be a very rapidly-maturing monomer with very low acid sensitivity.
   7990..8061    +  CDS            HBB (fragment): HBB_PONPY - Experimental evidence at transcript level: Swiss-Prot protein existence level 2. Involved in oxygen transport from the lung to the various peripheral tissues. From Pongo pygmaeus (Bornean orangutan).
   8132..8187    +  polyA_signal   β-globin poly(A) signal: rabbit β-globin polyadenylation signal (Gil and Proudfoot, 1987)
   8570..8592    -  protein_bind   lac operator (fragment): The lac repressor binds to the lac operator to inhibit transcription in E. coli. This inhibition can be relieved by adding lactose or isopropyl-β-D-thiogalactopyranoside (IPTG). lac repressor encoded by lacI
   8596..8626    -  promoter       lac promoter: promoter for the E. coli lac operon
   8641..8662    -  protein_bind   CAP binding site: CAP binding activates transcription in the presence of cAMP. E. coli catabolite activator protein
   8675..8714    -  CDS            lacI (fragment): lac repressor; lacI; The lac repressor binds to the lac operator to inhibit transcription in E. coli. This inhibition can be relieved by adding lactose or isopropyl-β-D-thiogalactopyranoside (IPTG).
   8721..8743    +  promoter       SV40 promoter (fragment): SV40 enhancer and early promoter
   8767..8902    +  rep_origin     SV40 ori: SV40 origin of replication
   8922..9056    +  polyA_signal   SV40 poly(A) signal: SV40 polyadenylation signal
   9058..9112    -  CDS            lacI (fragment): lac repressor; lacI; The lac repressor binds to the lac operator to inhibit transcription in E. coli. This inhibition can be relieved by adding lactose or isopropyl-β-D-thiogalactopyranoside (IPTG).
   9295..9883    -  rep_origin     ori: high-copy-number ColE1/pMB1/pBR322/pUC origin of replication
  10054..10914   -  CDS            AmpR: β-lactamase; bla; confers resistance to ampicillin, carbenicillin, and related antibiotics
  10915..11019   -  promoter       AmpR promoter: bla
>Addgene plasmid #220839 | pENN236_CRISPRcharm_Kv2 | addgene full sequence | sequence record 437209 | Addgene NGS Result
CGACATTGATTATTGACTAGTTATTAATAGTAATCAATTACGGGGTCATTAGTTCATAGCCCATATATGG
AGTTCCGCGTTACATAACTTACGGTAAATGGCCCGCCTGGCTGACCGCCCAACGACCCCCGCCCATTGAC
GTCAATAATGACGTATGTTCCCATAGTAACGCCAATAGGGACTTTCCATTGACGTCAATGGGTGGAGTAT
TTACGGTAAACTGCCCACTTGGCAGTACATCAAGTGTATCATATGCCAAGTACGCCCCCTATTGACGTCA
ATGACGGTAAATGGCCCGCCTGGCATTATGCCCAGTACATGACCTTATGGGACTTTCCTACTTGGCAGTA
CATCTACGTATTAGTCATCGCTATTACCATGGTCGAGGTGAGCCCCACGTTCTGCTTCACTCTCCCCATC
TCCCCCCCCTCCCCACCCCCAATTTTGTATTTATTTATTTTTTAATTATTTTGTGCAGCGATGGGGGCGG
GGGGGGGGGGGGGCGCGCGCCGGGCGGGGCGGGGCGGGGCGAGGGGCGGGGCGGGGCGAGGCGGAGAGGT
GCGGCGGCAGCCAATCAGAGCGGCGCGCTCCGAAAGTTTCCTTTTATGGCGAGGCGGCGGCGGCGGCGGC
CCTATAAAAAGCGAAGCGCGCGGCGGGCGGGAGTCGCTGCGCGCTGCCTTCGCCCCGTGCCCCGCTCCGC
CGCCGCCTCGCGCCGCCCGCCCCGGCTCTGACTGACCGCGTTACTCCCACAGGTGAGCGGGCGGGACGGC
CCTTCTCCTCCGGGCTGTAATTAGCGCTTGGTTTAATGACGGCTTGTTTCTTTTCTGTGGCTGCGTGAAA
GCCTTGAGGGGCTCCGGGAGGGCCCTTTGTGCGGGGGGAGCGGCTCGGGGGGTGCGTGCGTGTGTGTGTG
CGTGGGGAGCGCCGCGTGCGGCTCCGCGCTGCCCGGCGGCTGTGAGCGCTGCGGGCGCGGCGCGGGGCTT
TGTGCGCTCCGCAGTGTGCGCGAGGGGAGCGCGGCCGGGGGCGGTGCCCCGCGGTGCGGGGGGGGCTGCG
AGGGGAACAAAGGCTGCGTGCGGGGTGTGTGCGTGGGGGGGTGAGCAGGGGGTGTGGGCGCGTCGGTCGG
GCTGCAACCCCCCCTGCACCCCCCTCCCCGAGTTGCTGAGCACGGCCCGGCTTCGGGTGCGGGGCTCCGT
ACGGGGCGTGGCGCGGGGCTCGCCGTGCCGGGCGGGGGGTGGCGGCAGGTGGGGGTGCCGGGCGGGGCGG
GGCCGCCTCGGGCCGGGGAGGGCTCGGGGGAGGGGCGCGGCGGCCCCCGGAGCGCCGGCGGCTGTCGAGG
CGCGGCGAGCCGCAGCCATTGCCTTTTATGGTAATCGTGCGAGAGGGCGCAGGGACTTCCTTTGTCCCAA
ATCTGTGCGGAGCCGAAATCTGGGAGGCGCCGCCGCACCCCCTCTAGCGGGCGCGGGGCGAAGCGGTGCG
GCGCCGGCAGGAAGGAAATGGGCGGGGAGGGCCTTCGTGCGTCGCCGCGCCGCCGTCCCCTTCTCCCTCT
CCAGCCTCGGGGCTGTCCGCGGGGGGACGGCTGCCTTCGGGGGGGACGGGGCAGGGCGGGGTTCGGCTTC
TGGCGTGTGACCGGCGGCTCTAGAGCCTCTGCTAACCATGTTCATGCCTTCTTCTTTTTCCTACAGCTCC
TGGGCAACGTGCTGGTTATTGTGCTGTCTCATCATTTTGGCAAAGAATTCTGCAGTCGACGGTACCGCGG
GCCCGGGATCCACCGGTCGCCACCATGGCCAGGACCAAACAAACTGCCAGAAAGAGCACCGGGGGGAAAG
CGCCCCGAAAACAGCTGGCGACCAAAGCAGCCCGCAAAAGCGCACCGGGAGGTGCAAGCAGTGGGGCAGG
AAGTTCCTCAGGAGGAAGTGCGGCGGGATCCGGAAGCGGTGGCGCATCAAGTGGCGCCGCAAGTAGCAGT
GCCAGAACCCTGGTGACCTTCAAGGACGTGTTCGTGGACTTCACCAGAGAAGAATGGAAGCTGCTGGATA
CCGCTCAGCAGATCGTGTACAGAAACGTGATGCTGGAAAACTACAAGAATCTGGTGTCCCTGGGCTACCA
GCTGACCAAGCCTGACGTGATCCTGAGACTGGAAAAGGGAGAGGAGCCTTCCGGCTCTGAAACCCCTGGA
ACCTCCGAGAGCGCCACACCTGAAAGCTCCCCTGTTGAGATCTACAAGACCGTGTCCGCCTGGAAGCGGC
AGCCAATCAGAGTGCTGAGCCTGTTCGGCAATATTGACAAGGAACTGAAGTCTCTGGGCTTCCTGGAAAG
CGGCAGCCACAGCGAGGGCGGCACACTGAAGTACGTGGAAGATGTGACCAACGTGGTGCGGAGAGATGTG
GAAAAGTGGGGACCTTTCGACCTGCTGTACGGCAGCACCCAGCCTCTGGGCGGAAGCTGCGACAGGTGTC
CTGGCTGGTACATGTTCCAATTTCATAGAATCCTGCAGTACGCCAGACCTAGACAGGAGTCTCAGCCCTT
CTTCTGGATCTTCATGGATAACCTGCTGCTCACAGAGGACGACCAGATGACCACCGTGCGGTTCCTGCAA
ACAGAGGCCGTCACCCTGCGCGACGTGAGATCTAGAGTGCTGCAGAACGCCGTCCGGGTGTGGAGCAACA
TCCCCGGTCTTAAAAGCAAGCACGAGGCTCTGTCCCCAAAAGAGGAAGAGAGCCTGCAGGGCCACGTGCG
GACCAGATCTAAGCTGGCCGCTCCTAAAGTGGACCCCCTGGTGAAGAACTGCCTGCTGCCTCTGAGAGAG
TACTTTAAGTATTTCAGCCAGAGCAGCCTGCCCCTGGGCGGCCCTTCTAGCGGTGCTCCACCTCCAAGCG
GCGGCTCGCCAGCCGGCAGCCCTACCAGCACCGAGGAGGGCACAAGCGAGAGCGCAACACCTGAGAGCGG
CCCCGGCACAAGCACCGAGCCTTCTGAAGGAAGCGCCCCTGGGAGCCCTGCCGGCAGCCCCACCAGCACA
GAAGAGGGCACCTCTACCGAGCCCAGCGAGGGTAGCGCCCCTGGCACAAGCACAGAACCCTCTGAGCCTA
AGAAAAAGCGGAAGGTGATGGACAAGAAGTACAGCATCGGCCTGGCCATCGGCACCAACTCTGTGGGCTG
GGCCGTGATCACCGACGAGTACAAGGTGCCCAGCAAGAAATTCAAGGTGCTGGGCAACACCGACCGGCAC
AGCATCAAGAAGAACCTGATCGGAGCCCTGCTGTTCGACAGCGGCGAAACAGCCGAGGCCACCCGGCTGA
AGAGAACCGCCAGAAGAAGATACACCAGACGGAAGAACCGGATCTGCTATCTGCAAGAGATCTTCAGCAA
CGAGATGGCCAAGGTGGACGACAGCTTCTTCCACAGACTGGAAGAGTCCTTCCTGGTGGAAGAGGATAAG
AAGCACGAGCGGCACCCCATCTTCGGCAACATCGTGGACGAGGTGGCCTACCACGAGAAGTACCCCACCA
TCTACCACCTGAGAAAGAAACTGGTGGACAGCACCGACAAGGCCGACCTGCGGCTGATCTATCTGGCCCT
GGCCCACATGATCAAGTTCCGGGGCCACTTCCTGATCGAGGGCGACCTGAACCCCGACAACAGCGACGTG
GACAAGCTGTTCATCCAGCTGGTGCAGACCTACAACCAGCTGTTCGAGGAAAACCCCATCAACGCCAGCG
GCGTGGACGCCAAGGCCATCCTGTCTGCCAGACTGAGCAAGAGCAGACGGCTGGAAAATCTGATCGCCCA
GCTGCCCGGCGAGAAGAAGAATGGCCTGTTCGGAAACCTGATTGCCCTGAGCCTGGGCCTGACCCCCAAC
TTCAAGAGCAACTTCGACCTGGCCGAGGATGCCAAACTGCAGCTGAGCAAGGACACCTACGACGACGACC
TGGACAACCTGCTGGCCCAGATCGGCGACCAGTACGCCGACCTGTTTCTGGCCGCCAAGAACCTGTCCGA
CGCCATCCTGCTGAGCGACATCCTGAGAGTGAACACCGAGATCACCAAGGCCCCCCTGAGCGCCTCTATG
ATCAAGAGATACGACGAGCACCACCAGGACCTGACCCTGCTGAAAGCTCTCGTGCGGCAGCAGCTGCCTG
AGAAGTACAAAGAGATTTTCTTCGACCAGAGCAAGAACGGCTACGCCGGCTACATTGACGGCGGAGCCAG
CCAGGAAGAGTTCTACAAGTTCATCAAGCCCATCCTGGAAAAGATGGACGGCACCGAGGAACTGCTCGTG
AAGCTGAACAGAGAGGACCTGCTGCGGAAGCAGCGGACCTTCGACAACGGCAGCATCCCCCACCAGATCC
ACCTGGGAGAGCTGCACGCCATTCTGCGGCGGCAGGAAGATTTTTACCCATTCCTGAAGGACAACCGGGA
AAAGATCGAGAAGATCCTGACCTTCCGCATCCCCTACTACGTGGGCCCTCTGGCCAGGGGAAACAGCAGA
TTCGCCTGGATGACCAGAAAGAGCGAGGAAACCATCACCCCCTGGAACTTCGAGGAAGTGGTGGACAAGG
GCGCTTCCGCCCAGAGCTTCATCGAGCGGATGACCAACTTCGATAAGAACCTGCCCAACGAGAAGGTGCT
GCCCAAGCACAGCCTGCTGTACGAGTACTTCACCGTGTATAACGAGCTGACCAAAGTGAAATACGTGACC
GAGGGAATGAGAAAGCCCGCCTTCCTGAGCGGCGAGCAGAAAAAGGCCATCGTGGACCTGCTGTTCAAGA
CCAACCGGAAAGTGACCGTGAAGCAGCTGAAAGAGGACTACTTCAAGAAAATCGAGTGCTTCGACTCCGT
GGAAATCTCCGGCGTGGAAGATCGGTTCAACGCCTCCCTGGGCACATACCACGATCTGCTGAAAATTATC
AAGGACAAGGACTTCCTGGACAATGAGGAAAACGAGGACATTCTGGAAGATATCGTGCTGACCCTGACAC
TGTTTGAGGACAGAGAGATGATCGAGGAACGGCTGAAAACCTATGCCCACCTGTTCGACGACAAAGTGAT
GAAGCAGCTGAAGCGGCGGAGATACACCGGCTGGGGCAGGCTGAGCCGGAAGCTGATCAACGGCATCCGG
GACAAGCAGTCCGGCAAGACAATCCTGGATTTCCTGAAGTCCGACGGCTTCGCCAACAGAAACTTCATGC
AGCTGATCCACGACGACAGCCTGACCTTTAAAGAGGACATCCAGAAAGCCCAGGTGTCCGGCCAGGGCGA
TAGCCTGCACGAGCACATTGCCAATCTGGCCGGCAGCCCCGCCATTAAGAAGGGCATCCTGCAGACAGTG
AAGGTGGTGGACGAGCTCGTGAAAGTGATGGGCCGGCACAAGCCCGAGAACATCGTGATCGAAATGGCCA
GAGAGAACCAGACCACCCAGAAGGGACAGAAGAACAGCCGCGAGAGAATGAAGCGGATCGAAGAGGGCAT
CAAAGAGCTGGGCAGCCAGATCCTGAAAGAACACCCCGTGGAAAACACCCAGCTGCAGAACGAGAAGCTG
TACCTGTACTACCTGCAGAATGGGCGGGATATGTACGTGGACCAGGAACTGGACATCAACCGGCTGTCCG
ACTACGATGTGGACGCTATCGTGCCTCAGAGCTTTCTGAAGGACGACTCCATCGACAACAAGGTGCTGAC
CAGAAGCGACAAGAACCGGGGCAAGAGCGACAACGTGCCCTCCGAAGAGGTCGTGAAGAAGATGAAGAAC
TACTGGCGGCAGCTGCTGAACGCCAAGCTGATTACCCAGAGAAAGTTCGACAATCTGACCAAGGCCGAGA
GAGGCGGCCTGAGCGAACTGGATAAGGCCGGCTTCATCAAGAGACAGCTGGTGGAAACCCGGCAGATCAC
AAAGCACGTGGCACAGATCCTGGACTCCCGGATGAACACTAAGTACGACGAGAATGACAAGCTGATCCGG
GAAGTGAAAGTGATCACCCTGAAGTCCAAGCTGGTGTCCGATTTCCGGAAGGATTTCCAGTTTTACAAAG
TGCGCGAGATCAACAACTACCACCACGCCCACGACGCCTACCTGAACGCCGTCGTGGGAACCGCCCTGAT
CAAAAAGTACCCTAAGCTGGAAAGCGAGTTCGTGTACGGCGACTACAAGGTGTACGACGTGCGGAAGATG
ATCGCCAAGAGCGAGCAGGAAATCGGCAAGGCTACCGCCAAGTACTTCTTCTACAGCAACATCATGAACT
TTTTCAAGACCGAGATTACCCTGGCCAACGGCGAGATCCGGAAGCGGCCTCTGATCGAGACAAACGGCGA
AACCGGGGAGATCGTGTGGGATAAGGGCCGGGATTTTGCCACCGTGCGGAAAGTGCTGAGCATGCCCCAA
GTGAATATCGTGAAAAAGACCGAGGTGCAGACAGGCGGCTTCAGCAAAGAGTCTATCCTGCCCAAGAGGA
ACAGCGATAAGCTGATCGCCAGAAAGAAGGACTGGGACCCTAAGAAGTACGGCGGCTTCGACAGCCCCAC
CGTGGCCTATTCTGTGCTGGTGGTGGCCAAAGTGGAAAAGGGCAAGTCCAAGAAACTGAAGAGTGTGAAA
GAGCTGCTGGGGATCACCATCATGGAAAGAAGCAGCTTCGAGAAGAATCCCATCGACTTTCTGGAAGCCA
AGGGCTACAAAGAAGTGAAAAAGGACCTGATCATCAAGCTGCCTAAGTACTCCCTGTTCGAGCTGGAAAA
CGGCCGGAAGAGAATGCTGGCCTCTGCCGGCGAACTGCAGAAGGGAAACGAACTGGCCCTGCCCTCCAAA
TATGTGAACTTCCTGTACCTGGCCAGCCACTATGAGAAGCTGAAGGGCTCCCCCGAGGATAATGAGCAGA
AACAGCTGTTTGTGGAACAGCACAAGCACTACCTGGACGAGATCATCGAGCAGATCAGCGAGTTCTCCAA
GAGAGTGATCCTGGCCGACGCTAATCTGGACAAAGTGCTGTCCGCCTACAACAAGCACCGGGATAAGCCC
ATCAGAGAGCAGGCCGAGAATATCATCCACCTGTTTACCCTGACCAATCTGGGAGCCCCTGCCGCCTTCA
AGTACTTTGACACCACCATCGACCGGAAGAGGTACACCAGCACCAAAGAGGTGCTGGACGCCACCCTGAT
CCACCAGAGCATCACCGGCCTGTACGAGACACGGATCGACCTGTCTCAGCTGGGAGGTGACCCCAAGAAG
AAGCGGAAGGTGGCCACAAATTTCAGCCTGCTGAAGCAGGCCGGCGACGTGGAAGAGAATCCTGGCCCCA
GCGAGCTGATCAAAGAGAACATGCACATGAAGCTGTACATGGAAGGCACCGTGGACAACCATCACTTCAA
GTGCACCAGCGAGGGCGAGGGCAAGCCCTACGAGGGCACACAGACCATGAGAATCAAGGTGGTGGAAGGA
GGCCCACTGCCCTTCGCCTTCGACATCCTGGCCACCAGCTTTCTGTACGGCTCAAAGACCTTCATCAACC
ACACCCAGGGCATCCCTGATTTCTTCAAGCAGAGCTTCCCTGAGGGATTTACCTGGGAGAGAGTGACAAC
TTATGAAGATGGCGGAGTGCTGACCGCCACACAAGATACCAGCCTGCAGGACGGCTGTCTGATCTACAAC
GTGAAGATCAGAGGCGTGAACTTCACCAGCAACGGCCCTGTGATGCAGAAAAAAACCCTGGGCTGGGAGG
CCTTTACAGAGACACTGTACCCCGCTGATGGAGGCCTGGAAGGTAGAAACGACATGGCCCTGAAACTGGT
CGGCGGCAGCCACCTGATTGCCAATATCAAGACCACATACCGGAGCAAGAAACCAGCTAAAAACCTGAAG
ATGCCTGGCGTTTACTACGTGGATTACAGACTGGAGCGGATCAAGGAAGCCAACAACGAGACATATGTGG
AACAGCACGAGGTGGCCGTAGCTAGATACTGCGACCTGCCTTCTAAGCTTGGCCACAAGCTGAACTGATA
AGCGGCCGCACTCCTCAGGTGCAGGCTGCCTATCAGAAGGTGGTGGCTGGTGTGGCCAATGCCCTGGCTC
ACAAATACCACTGAGATCTTTTTCCCTCTGCCAAAAATTATGGGGACATCATGAAGCCCCTTGAGCATCT
GACTTCTGGCTAATAAAGGAAATTTATTTTCATTGCAATAGTGTGTTGGAATTTTTTGTGTCTCTCACTC
GGAAGGACATATGGGAGGGCAAATCATTTAAAACATCAGAATGAGTATTTGGTTTAGAGTTTGGCAACAT
ATGCCCATATGCTGGCTGCCATGAACAAAGGTTGGCTATAAAGAGGTCATCAGTATATGAAACAGCCCCC
TGCTGTCCATTCCTTATTCCATAGAAAAGCCTTGACTTGAGGTTAGATTTTTTTTATATTTTGTTTTGTG
TTATTTTTTTCTTTAACATCCCTAAAATTTTCCTTACATGTTTTACTAGCCAGATTTTTCCTCCTCTCCT
GACTACTCCCAGTCATAGCTGTCCCTCTTCTCTTATGGAGATCCCTCGACCTGCAGCCCAAGCTTGGCGT
AATCATGGTCATAGCTGTTTCCTGTGTGAAATTGTTATCCGCTCACAATTCCACACAACATACGAGCCGG
AAGCATAAAGTGTAAAGCCTGGGGTGCCTAATGAGTGAGCTAACTCACATTAATTGCGTTGCGCTCACTG
CCCGCTTTCCAGTCGGGAAACCTGTCGTGCCAGCGGATCCGCATCTCAATTAGTCAGCAACCATAGTCCC
GCCCCTAACTCCGCCCATCCCGCCCCTAACTCCGCCCAGTTCCGCCCATTCTCCGCCCCATGGCTGACTA
ATTTTTTTTATTTATGCAGAGGCCGAGGCCGCCTCGGCCTCTGAGCTATTCCAGAAGTAGTGAGGAGGCT
TTTTTGGAGGCCTAGGCTTTTGCAAAAAGCTAACTTGTTTATTGCAGCTTATAATGGTTACAAATAAAGC
AATAGCATCACAAATTTCACAAATAAAGCATTTTTTTCACTGCATTCTAGTTGTGGTTTGTCCAAACTCA
TCAATGTATCTTATCATGTCTGGATCCGCTGCATTAATGAATCGGCCAACGCGCGGGGAGAGGCGGTTTG
CGTATTGGGCGCTCTTCCGCTTCCTCGCTCACTGACTCGCTGCGCTCGGTCGTTCGGCTGCGGCGAGCGG
TATCAGCTCACTCAAAGGCGGTAATACGGTTATCCACAGAATCAGGGGATAACGCAGGAAAGAACATGTG
AGCAAAAGGCCAGCAAAAGGCCAGGAACCGTAAAAAGGCCGCGTTGCTGGCGTTTTTCCATAGGCTCCGC
CCCCCTGACGAGCATCACAAAAATCGACGCTCAAGTCAGAGGTGGCGAAACCCGACAGGACTATAAAGAT
ACCAGGCGTTTCCCCCTGGAAGCTCCCTCGTGCGCTCTCCTGTTCCGACCCTGCCGCTTACCGGATACCT
GTCCGCCTTTCTCCCTTCGGGAAGCGTGGCGCTTTCTCATAGCTCACGCTGTAGGTATCTCAGTTCGGTG
TAGGTCGTTCGCTCCAAGCTGGGCTGTGTGCACGAACCCCCCGTTCAGCCCGACCGCTGCGCCTTATCCG
GTAACTATCGTCTTGAGTCCAACCCGGTAAGACACGACTTATCGCCACTGGCAGCAGCCACTGGTAACAG
GATTAGCAGAGCGAGGTATGTAGGCGGTGCTACAGAGTTCTTGAAGTGGTGGCCTAACTACGGCTACACT
AGAAGAACAGTATTTGGTATCTGCGCTCTGCTGAAGCCAGTTACCTTCGGAAAAAGAGTTGGTAGCTCTT
GATCCGGCAAACAAACCACCGCTGGTAGCGGTGGTTTTTTTGTTTGCAAGCAGCAGATTACGCGCAGAAA
AAAAGGATCTCAAGAAGATCCTTTGATCTTTTCTACGGGGTCTGACGCTCAGTGGAACGAAAACTCACGT
TAAGGGATTTTGGTCATGAGATTATCAAAAAGGATCTTCACCTAGATCCTTTTAAATTAAAAATGAAGTT
TTAAATCAATCTAAAGTATATATGAGTAAACTTGGTCTGACAGTTACCAATGCTTAATCAGTGAGGCACC
TATCTCAGCGATCTGTCTATTTCGTTCATCCATAGTTGCCTGACTCCCCGTCGTGTAGATAACTACGATA
CGGGAGGGCTTACCATCTGGCCCCAGTGCTGCAATGATACCGCGAGACCCACGCTCACCGGCTCCAGATT
TATCAGCAATAAACCAGCCAGCCGGAAGGGCCGAGCGCAGAAGTGGTCCTGCAACTTTATCCGCCTCCAT
CCAGTCTATTAATTGTTGCCGGGAAGCTAGAGTAAGTAGTTCGCCAGTTAATAGTTTGCGCAACGTTGTT
GCCATTGCTACAGGCATCGTGGTGTCACGCTCGTCGTTTGGTATGGCTTCATTCAGCTCCGGTTCCCAAC
GATCAAGGCGAGTTACATGATCCCCCATGTTGTGCAAAAAAGCGGTTAGCTCCTTCGGTCCTCCGATCGT
TGTCAGAAGTAAGTTGGCCGCAGTGTTATCACTCATGGTTATGGCAGCACTGCATAATTCTCTTACTGTC
ATGCCATCCGTAAGATGCTTTTCTGTGACTGGTGAGTACTCAACCAAGTCATTCTGAGAATAGTGTATGC
GGCGACCGAGTTGCTCTTGCCCGGCGTCAATACGGGATAATACCGCGCCACATAGCAGAACTTTAAAAGT
GCTCATCATTGGAAAACGTTCTTCGGGGCGAAAACTCTCAAGGATCTTACCGCTGTTGAGATCCAGTTCG
ATGTAACCCACTCGTGCACCCAACTGATCTTCAGCATCTTTTACTTTCACCAGCGTTTCTGGGTGAGCAA
AAACAGGAAGGCAAAATGCCGCAAAAAAGGGAATAAGGGCGACACGGAAATGTTGAATACTCATACTCTT
CCTTTTTCAATATTATTGAAGCATTTATCAGGGTTATTGTCTCATGAGCGGATACATATTTGAATGTATT
TAGAAAAATAAACAAATAGGGGTTCCGCGCACATTTCCCCGAAAAGTGCCACCTGGGT
